Addgene plasmid #152878: pGBW-m4134323
Purpose: Mammalian expression plasmid for SARS-CoV-2 RNA-dependent RNA polymerase
Depositing lab: Ginkgo Bioworks & Benjie Chen. Depositing organization: Ginkgo Bioworks.
Backbone
  Vector backbone: pTwist_CMV_Puro_6
  Backbone size w/o insert (bp): 6080
  Vector type: Mammalian Expression
  Selectable markers: Puromycin
Growth in bacteria
  Bacterial resistance: Ampicillin, 100 μg/mL
  Growth temperature: 37°C
  Growth strain: DH5alpha
  Copy number: High Copy
Gene/Insert
  Gene/Insert name: SARS-CoV-2 RNA-dependent RNA polymerase
  Species: Severe acute respiratory syndrome coronavirus 2
  Insert size (bp): 2795
  Mutation: wt
  Entrez Gene: ORF1ab (a.k.a. GU280_gp01)
  Promoter: CMV
  Tag / fusion protein: Cleavable TEV;TapTag (C terminal on backbone)
  Cloning method: Unknown
Resource information
  A portion of this plasmid was derived from a plasmid made by: GinkgoBioworks
Depositor comments: NCBI reference sequence: YP_009725307.1
How to cite: pGBW-m4134323 was a gift from Ginkgo Bioworks & Benjie Chen (Addgene plasmid # 152878 ; http://n2t.net/addgene:152878 ; RRID:Addgene_152878)
