[The description below was written by a language model from this plasmid's Addgene catalogue record and pLannotate feature annotations shown in this document.]
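Description:
pGBW-m4134323 is a mammalian expression plasmid built on the pTwist_CMV_Puro_6 backbone that carries the wild-type SARS-CoV-2 RNA-dependent RNA polymerase, the portion of the ORF1ab polyprotein corresponding to the mature polymerase. It is propagated in E. coli as a high-copy plasmid through a ColE1/pUC-type origin and selected with ampicillin via a full-length β-lactamase gene. A short additional β-lactamase fragment is also annotated elsewhere in the backbone. The sequenced record is about 9.5 kb, somewhat larger than the sum of the listed backbone and insert sizes.

The roughly 2.8 kb polymerase coding sequence is driven by the human cytomegalovirus immediate early enhancer and promoter. The feature table annotates it as a fragment of the SARS-CoV-2 replicase polyprotein spanning the numbering origin of the circular sequence. The functional text attached to that match refers to another product of the same polyprotein rather than the polymerase. The protein is fused at its C terminus to a backbone-encoded, TEV-cleavable tandem affinity purification tag. This agrees with the annotated downstream fragments: a piece of myosin light chain kinase, which likely represents a calmodulin-binding peptide, and immunoglobulin-binding domains of staphylococcal protein A. An SV40 polyadenylation signal lies after the tag, although it is annotated on the opposite strand.

A separate cassette with the human ubiquitin C promoter, puromycin N-acetyltransferase and a synthetic poly(A) signal allows puromycin selection of transfected cells. β-globin insulator elements, along with T7 and rrnG terminators, flank the units and help isolate them from read-through transcription. The design suits expression of the viral polymerase in mammalian cells followed by two-step affinity purification or recovery of associated host or viral partners, though the record states only expression as the purpose.
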