Features (pLannotate 1.2.2; 21 found; start..end, strand, type, name):
   2858..2935    +  CDS            MYLK2 (fragment): MYLK2_HUMAN - Experimental evidence at protein level: Swiss-Prot protein existence level 1. Implicated in the level of global muscle contraction and cardiac function. Phosphorylates a specific serine in the N-terminus of a myosin light chain. From Homo sapiens (Human).
   3017..3367    +  CDS            spa (fragment): SPA_STAAU - Experimental evidence at protein level: Swiss-Prot protein existence level 1. Plays a role in the inhibition of the host innate and adaptive immune responses. Possesses five immunoglobulin-binding domains that capture both the fragment crystallizable region (Fc region) and the Fab region (part of Ig that identifies antigen) of immunoglobulins (By similarity). In turn, Staphylococcus aureus is protected from phagocytic killing via inhibition of Ig Fc region. In addition, the host elicited B-cell response is prevented due to a decrease of antibody-secreting cell proliferation that en
   3432..3553    -  polyA_signal   SV40 poly(A) signal: SV40 polyadenylation signal
   3576..3645    -  CDS            large T antigen (fragment): large T antigen from SV40 (simian virus 40)
   3668..3714    +  terminator     T7 terminator: transcription terminator for bacteriophage T7 RNA polymerase
   3744..3880    +  terminator     rrnG terminator: transcription terminator from the E. coli ribosomal RNA rrnG operon (Albrechtsen et al., 1991)
   3925..3996    +  misc_feature   3' β-globin insulator: insulator downstream of the human β-globin locus (Farrell et al., 2002)
   4222..4810    -  rep_origin     ori: high-copy-number ColE1/pMB1/pBR322/pUC origin of replication
   4982..5046    -  CDS            bla(M) (fragment): β-lactamase lacking the signal sequence; bla(M); allows cytosolic expression of β-lactamase
   5310..6519    +  promoter       UbC promoter: human ubiquitin C promoter
   6523..7120    +  CDS            PuroR (fragment): puromycin N-acetyltransferase; pac from Streptomyces; confers resistance to puromycin
   7149..7197    +  polyA_signal   poly(A) signal: synthetic polyadenylation signal
   7463..8323    +  CDS            AmpR: β-lactamase; bla; confers resistance to ampicillin, carbenicillin, and related antibiotics
   8336..8472    +  terminator     rrnG terminator: transcription terminator from the E. coli ribosomal RNA rrnG operon (Albrechtsen et al., 1991)
   8624..8695    +  misc_feature   5' β-globin insulator: insulator upstream of the human β-globin locus (Farrell et al., 2002)
   8700..8746    -  terminator     T7 terminator: transcription terminator for bacteriophage T7 RNA polymerase
   8764..8812    -  polyA_signal   poly(A) signal: synthetic polyadenylation signal
   8893..9196    +  enhancer       CMV enhancer: human cytomegalovirus immediate early enhancer
   9269..9286    -  promoter       CMV promoter (fragment): human cytomegalovirus (CMV) immediate early promoter
   9349..9400    +  promoter       CMVd2 promoter: truncated human cytomegalovirus (CMV) immediate early promoter that yields moderately reduced expression relative to the full-length promoter
   9370..2803    +  CDS            rep (fragment) (across the origin): R1AB_SARS2 - Experimental evidence at protein level: Swiss-Prot protein existence level 1. [2'-O-methyltransferase]: Methyltransferase that mediates mRNA cap 2'-O-ribose methylation to the 5'-cap structure of viral mRNAs. N7-methyl guanosine cap is a prerequisite for binding of nsp16. Therefore plays an essential role in viral mRNAs cap methylation which is essential to evade immune system. From Severe acute respiratory syndrome coronavirus 2 (2019-nCoV) (SARS-CoV-2).
>Addgene plasmid #152878 | pGBW-m4134323 | addgene full sequence | sequence record 369826 | Addgene NGS Result
CACCATGTCTGCCGACGCACAGTCGTTCCTGAATAGAGTTTGTGGTGTATCCGCGGCCCGGCTAACTCCA
TGCGGAACCGGGACGAGCACAGATGTGGTGTACCGAGCTTTTGATATCTATAACGACAAAGTCGCTGGCT
TCGCCAAGTTTCTTAAGACCAACTGTTGCAGGTTCCAAGAGAAAGACGAAGATGATAATCTCATAGACTC
ATACTTTGTGGTTAAGCGTCACACTTTTAGTAATTATCAGCATGAGGAAACAATTTATAACTTGCTGAAG
GACTGCCCTGCCGTAGCAAAACACGACTTCTTTAAATTCCGCATCGATGGCGATATGGTCCCGCATATTA
GCAGACAGCGGTTAACCAAGTACACTATGGCAGACCTGGTGTACGCCCTGCGACACTTCGACGAGGGAAA
CTGTGACACGTTAAAAGAAATCCTCGTGACTTATAATTGTTGCGATGACGATTATTTCAACAAGAAAGAT
TGGTACGATTTTGTCGAGAATCCCGATATACTCAGAGTGTACGCTAACCTGGGGGAAAGGGTTCGCCAGG
CACTATTGAAGACAGTCCAATTTTGCGACGCGATGCGGAATGCCGGCATTGTGGGTGTCCTGACACTTGA
TAACCAGGACCTGAATGGCAACTGGTATGACTTTGGAGATTTCATTCAGACCACGCCCGGGTCCGGAGTA
CCTGTCGTTGACTCTTACTACTCACTTCTGATGCCAATCCTAACCTTAACCCGAGCTCTCACAGCTGAGA
GTCACGTGGACACCGACCTCACAAAACCGTATATCAAGTGGGATTTGCTGAAGTACGATTTCACGGAAGA
GAGGTTAAAGCTCTTTGATCGTTATTTCAAATACTGGGACCAGACTTATCATCCCAACTGTGTGAATTGT
CTGGACGACAGATGCATACTTCATTGTGCCAATTTCAATGTACTGTTTAGCACAGTGTTCCCACCAACTT
CGTTTGGTCCTCTAGTGCGCAAAATCTTTGTGGATGGGGTGCCCTTCGTTGTTTCCACAGGCTATCACTT
TCGTGAGCTCGGCGTAGTTCACAACCAAGATGTCAACCTGCATTCTTCCAGGTTAAGTTTTAAGGAACTT
CTGGTGTATGCCGCAGACCCTGCGATGCACGCTGCAAGCGGTAATTTGTTGCTGGATAAGCGGACCACGT
GCTTCAGCGTGGCGGCTTTAACAAATAACGTTGCCTTCCAAACCGTCAAGCCTGGCAACTTCAATAAAGA
TTTCTACGATTTCGCCGTCAGTAAAGGGTTTTTTAAGGAGGGATCAAGCGTAGAATTGAAACATTTTTTC
TTTGCTCAGGACGGTAATGCCGCTATCTCGGACTACGACTACTACCGGTATAACCTACCAACTATGTGCG
ACATTCGGCAGCTGTTGTTCGTGGTGGAGGTCGTTGATAAATACTTTGATTGCTACGATGGCGGATGCAT
TAACGCCAATCAAGTCATCGTGAACAATCTGGACAAGAGCGCCGGCTTCCCCTTTAACAAATGGGGAAAG
GCAAGGCTATATTATGACTCTATGTCCTATGAGGATCAGGACGCTCTCTTCGCGTATACCAAGCGCAACG
TTATCCCCACAATTACCCAGATGAACCTCAAATATGCAATCAGCGCAAAGAACAGAGCGAGGACAGTTGC
TGGGGTGAGTATATGTTCGACAATGACTAACAGGCAGTTTCACCAGAAGCTGTTGAAATCTATTGCCGCT
ACACGAGGGGCTACCGTCGTGATTGGCACCTCCAAATTCTACGGAGGGTGGCATAATATGTTAAAAACTG
TGTACTCCGACGTGGAAAACCCTCACCTGATGGGTTGGGATTATCCTAAGTGCGACCGGGCGATGCCAAA
CATGCTGAGAATTATGGCGTCATTAGTCCTGGCGCGAAAGCACACCACGTGCTGTAGTCTGTCACATCGC
TTTTACAGATTGGCTAATGAATGCGCCCAAGTGCTTAGCGAGATGGTGATGTGTGGGGGTTCACTTTACG
TGAAGCCCGGAGGAACGTCCTCAGGCGACGCCACAACTGCCTACGCAAATTCAGTATTCAACATATGTCA
GGCCGTTACAGCAAACGTGAATGCTCTGCTGTCTACTGATGGGAACAAGATCGCCGATAAGTACGTCCGG
AACCTGCAACACAGGCTGTACGAGTGTCTGTATCGTAATCGAGATGTAGACACCGACTTCGTGAACGAAT
TTTACGCATACTTACGGAAACATTTCTCCATGATGATCCTCTCCGACGATGCAGTTGTGTGCTTTAATTC
AACTTACGCCTCTCAGGGCTTGGTGGCCAGTATCAAAAATTTTAAGTCGGTTCTTTATTATCAGAATAAC
GTGTTTATGAGCGAGGCTAAGTGTTGGACCGAGACTGATCTGACCAAAGGCCCGCACGAGTTCTGTTCCC
AGCACACCATGCTGGTCAAGCAGGGTGATGACTATGTCTATTTACCATACCCAGATCCGAGTAGGATCTT
GGGAGCCGGTTGTTTTGTGGATGACATTGTGAAGACTGACGGTACACTCATGATTGAGCGCTTCGTCAGT
TTGGCAATCGACGCTTACCCCCTTACCAAACATCCAAATCAGGAATATGCGGATGTGTTTCACCTGTACC
TTCAATACATAAGGAAACTTCATGATGAACTAACTGGACATATGCTCGACATGTATTCTGTAATGCTTAC
AAATGACAATACCTCACGGTACTGGGAACCGGAGTTTTATGAAGCCATGTACACCCCACATACTGTCCTG
CAAGAAAACCTTTACTTTCAGTCGGGACGGCGAATCCCGGGGCTGATAAATCCCTGGAAAAGGAGATGGA
AGAAGAACTTTATTGCAGTGTCTGCGGCTAACCGGTTCAAAAAGATCAGTTCAAGCGGCGCCCTAGATTA
CGACATTCCTACGACCGCCTCCGAGAATCTCTATTTCCAGGGTGAATTTGGCTTGGCACAACATGACGAG
GCCGTCGATAACAAGTTTAATAAAGAACAGCAGAACGCTTTCTATGAGATCCTTCACTTACCAAATCTGA
ACGAAGAGCAACGCAACGCTTTCATTCAGAGCCTGAAAGACGATCCCTCGCAGTCTGCAAATCTCCTGGC
CGAAGCCAAGAAGCTGAATGACGCACAGGCTCCAAAAGTTGATAACAAGTTTAACAAGGAGCAGCAGAAT
GCTTTCTACGAGATATTGCACCTTCCTAATCTGAATGAGGAACAAAGAAATGCATTTATCCAGTCCCTAA
AAGACGATCCATCACAGAGTGCCAACCTGCTTGCGGAAGCCAAAAAGCTCAATGATGCCCAGGCCCCGAA
AGTAGACGCGAACCATCAATAAGCTAGCTTGACTGACTGAGATACAGCGTACCTTCAGCTCACAGACATG
ATAAGATACATTGATGAGTTTGGACAAACCACAACTAGAATGCAGTGAAAAAAATGCTTTATTTGTGAAA
TTTGTGATGCTATTGCTTTATTTGTAACCATTATAAGCTGCAATAAACAAGTTAACAACAACAATTGCAT
TCATTTTATGTTTCAGGTTCAGGGGGAGGTGTGGGAGGTTTTTTAAAGCAAGTAAAACCTCTACAAATGT
GGTATTGGCCCATCTCTATCGGTATCGTAGCATAACCCCTTGGGGCCTCTAAACGGGTCTTGAGGGGTTT
TTTGTGCCCCTCGGGCCGGATTGCTATCTACCGGCATTGGCGCAGAAAAAAATGCCTGATGCGACGCTGC
GCGTCTTATACTCCCACATATGCCAGATTCAGCAACGGATACGGCTTCCCCAACTTGCCCACTTCCATAC
GTGTCCTCCTTACCAGAAATTTATCCTTAAGGTCGTCAGCTATCCTGCAGGCGATCTCTCGATTTCGATC
AAGACATTCCTTTAATGGTCTTTTCTGGACACCACTAGGGGTCAGAAGTAGTTCATCAAACTTTCTTCCC
TCCCTAATCTCATTGGTTACCTTGGGCTATCGAAACTTAATTAACCAGTCAAGTCAGCTACTTGGCGAGA
TCGACTTGTCTGGGTTTCGACTACGCTCAGAATTGCGTCAGTCAAGTTCGATCTGGTCCTTGCTATTGCA
CCCGTTCTCCGATTACGAGTTTCATTTAAATCATGTGAGCAAAAGGCCAGCAAAAGGCCAGGAACCGTAA
AAAGGCCGCGTTGCTGGCGTTTTTCCATAGGCTCCGCCCCCCTGACGAGCATCACAAAAATCGACGCTCA
AGTCAGAGGTGGCGAAACCCGACAGGACTATAAAGATACCAGGCGTTTCCCCCTGGAAGCTCCCTCGTGC
GCTCTCCTGTTCCGACCCTGCCGCTTACCGGATACCTGTCCGCCTTTCTCCCTTCGGGAAGCGTGGCGCT
TTCTCATAGCTCACGCTGTAGGTATCTCAGTTCGGTGTAGGTCGTTCGCTCCAAGCTGGGCTGTGTGCAC
GAACCCCCCGTTCAGCCCGACCGCTGCGCCTTATCCGGTAACTATCGTCTTGAGTCCAACCCGGTAAGAC
ACGACTTATCGCCACTGGCAGCAGCCACTGGTAACAGGATTAGCAGAGCGAGGTATGTAGGCGGTGCTAC
AGAGTTCTTGAAGTGGTGGCCTAACTACGGCTACACTAGAAGAACAGTATTTGGTATCTGCGCTCTGCTG
AAGCCAGTTACCTTCGGAAAAAGAGTTGGTAGCTCTTGATCCGGCAAACAAACCACCGCTGGTAGCGGTG
GTTTTTTTGTTTGCAAGCAGCAGATTACGCGCAGAAAAAAAGGATCTCAAGAAGATCCTTTGATCTTTTC
TACGGGGTCTGACGCTCAGTGGAACGAAAACTCACGTTAAGGGATTTTGGTCATGAGATTATCAAAAAGG
ATCTTCACCTAGATCCTTTTAAATTAAAAATGAAGTTTTAAATCAATCTAAAGTATATATGAGTAAACTT
GGTCTGACAGTTACCAATGCTTAATCAGTGAGGCACCTATCTCAGCGATCTGTCTATTTCGTTCATCCAT
AGTTGCATTTAAATTTCCGAACTCTCCAAGGCCCTCGTCGGAAAATCTTCAAACCTTTCGTCCGATCCAT
CTTGCAGGCTACCTCTCGAACGAACTATCGCAAGTCTCTTGGCCGGCCTTGCGCCTTGGCTATTGCTTGG
CAGCGCCTATCGCCAGGTATTACTCCAATCCCGAATATCCGAGATCGGGATCACCCGAGAGAAGTTCAAC
CTACATCCTCAATCCCGATCTATCCGAGATCCGAGGAATATCGAAATCGGGGCGCGCCTGGCCTCCGCGC
CGGGTTTTGGCGCCTCCCGCGGGCGCCCCCCTCGTCACGGCGAGCGCTGCCACGTCAGACGAAGGGCGCA
GGAGCGTCCTGATCCTTCCGCCCGGACGCTCAGGACAGCGGCCCGCTGCTCATAAGACTCGGCCTTAGAA
CCCCAGTATCAGCAGAAGGACATTTTAGGACGGGACTTGGGTGACTCTAGGGCACTGGTTTTCTTTCCAG
AGAGCGGAACAGGCGAGGAAAAGTAGTCCCTTCTCGGCGATTCTGCGGAGGGATCTCCGTGGGGCGGTGA
ACGCCGATGATTATATAAGGACGCGCCGGGTGTGGCACAGCTAGTTCCGTCGCAGCCGGGATTTGGGTCG
CGGTTCTTGTTTGTGGATCGCTGTGATCGTCACTTGGTGAGTAGCGGGCTGCTGGGCTGGCCGGGGCTTT
CGTGGCCGCCGGGCCGCTCGGTGGGACGGAAGCGTGTGGAGAGACCGCCAAGGGCTGTAGTCTGGGTCCG
CGAGCAAGGTTGCCCTGAACTGGGGGTTGGGGGGAGCGCAGCAAAATGGCGGCTGTTCCCGAGTCTTGAA
TGGAAGACGCTTGTGAGGCGGGCTGTGAGGTCGTTGAAACAAGGTGGGGGGCATGGTGGGCGGCAAGAAC
CCAAGGTCTTGAGCCCTTCGCTAATGCGGGAAAGCTCTTATTCGGGTGAGATGGGCTGGGCACCATCTGG
GGACCCTGACGTGAAGTTTGTCACTGACTGGAGAACTCGGTTTGTCGTCTGTTGCGGGGGCGGCAGTTAT
GGCGGTGCCGTTGGGCAGTGCACCCGTACCTTTGGGAGCGCGCGCCCTCGTCGTGTCGTGACGTCACCCG
TTCTGTTGGCTTATAATGCAGGGTGGGGCCACCTGCCGGTAGGTGTGCGGTAGGCTTTTCTCCGTCGCAG
GACGCAGGGTTCGGGCCTAGGGTAGGCTCTCCTGAATCGACAGGCGCCGGACCTCTGGTGAGGGGAGGGA
TAAGTGAGGCGTCAGTTTCTTTGGTCGGTTTTATGTACCTATCTTCTTAAGTAGCTGAAGCTCCGGTTTT
GAACTATGCGCTCGGGGTTGGCGAGTGTGTTTTGTGAAGTTTTTTAGGCACCTTTTGAAATGTAATCATT
TGGGTCAATATGTAATTTTCAGTGTTAGACTTGTAAATTGTCCGCTAAATTCTGGCCGTTTTTGGCTTTT
TTGTTAGACAACATGACCGAGTACAAGCCCACGGTGCGCCTCGCCACCCGCGACGACGTCCCCAGGGCCG
TACGCACCCTCGCCGCCGCGTTCGCCGACTACCCCGCCACGCGCCACACCGTCGATCCGGACCGCCACAT
CGAGCGGGTCACCGAGCTGCAAGAACTCTTCCTCACGCGCGTCGGGCTCGACATCGGCAAGGTGTGGGTC
GCGGACGACGGCGCCGCGGTGGCGGTCTGGACCACGCCGGAGAGCGTCGAAGCGGGGGCGGTGTTCGCCG
AGATCGGCCCGCGCATGGCCGAGTTGAGCGGTTCCCGGCTGGCCGCGCAGCAACAGATGGAGGGCCTCCT
GGCGCCGCACCGGCCCAAGGAGCCCGCGTGGTTCCTGGCCACCGTCGGCGTCTCGCCCGACCACCAGGGC
AAGGGTCTGGGCAGCGCCGTCGTGCTCCCCGGAGTGGAGGCCGCCGAGCGCGCCGGGGTGCCCGCCTTCC
TGGAGACCTCCGCGCCCCGCAACCTCCCCTTCTACGAGCGGCTCGGCTTCACCGTCACCGCCGACGTCGA
GGTGCCCGAAGGACCGCGCACCTGGTGCATGACCCGCAAGCCCGGTGCCTAGGCTAGTATGTAAGCCTAG
TCTTAGATAATAAAATCGCTATCCATCGAAGATGGATGTGTGTTGGTTTTTTGTGTGTGTAACGCTAGGC
GCGCCTGGTGTACCGAGAACGATCCTCTCAGTGCGAGTCTCGACGATCCATATCGTTGCTTGGCAGTCAG
CCAGTCGGAATCCAGCTTGGGACCCAGGAAGTCCAATCGTCAGATATTGTACTCAAGCCTGGTCACGGCA
GCGTACCGATCTGTTTAAACCTAGATATTGATAGTCTGATCGGTCAACGTATAATCGAGTCCTAGCTTTT
GCAAACATCTATCAAGAGACAGGATCAGCAGGAGGCTTTCGCATGAGTATTCAACATTTCCGTGTCGCCC
TTATTCCCTTTTTTGCGGCATTTTGCCTTCCTGTTTTTGCTCACCCAGAAACGCTGGTGAAAGTAAAAGA
TGCTGAAGATCAGTTGGGTGCGCGAGTGGGTTACATCGAACTGGATCTCAACAGCGGTAAGATCCTTGAG
AGTTTTCGCCCCGAAGAACGCTTTCCAATGATGAGCACTTTTAAAGTTCTGCTATGTGGCGCGGTATTAT
CCCGTATTGACGCCGGGCAAGAGCAACTCGGTCGCCGCATACACTATTCTCAGAATGACTTGGTTGAGTA
TTCACCAGTCACAGAAAAGCATCTTACGGATGGCATGACAGTAAGAGAATTATGCAGTGCTGCCATAACC
ATGAGTGATAACACTGCGGCCAACTTACTTCTGACAACGATTGGAGGACCGAAGGAGCTAACCGCTTTTT
TGCACAACATGGGGGATCATGTAACTCGCCTTGATCGTTGGGAACCGGAGCTGAATGAAGCCATACCAAA
CGACGAGCGTGACACCACGATGCCTGTAGCAATGGCAACAACCTTGCGTAAACTATTAACTGGCGAACTA
CTTACTCTAGCTTCCCGGCAACAGTTGATAGACTGGATGGAGGCGGATAAAGTTGCAGGACCACTTCTGC
GCTCGGCCCTTCCGGCTGGCTGGTTTATTGCTGATAAATCTGGAGCCGGTGAGCGTGGGTCTCGCGGTAT
CATTGCAGCACTGGGGCCAGATGGTAAGCCCTCCCGTATCGTAGTTATCTACACGACGGGGAGTCAGGCA
ACTATGGATGAACGAAATAGACAGATCGCTGAGATAGGTGCCTCACTGATTAAGCATTGGTAACCGATTC
TAGGTGCATTGGCGCAGAAAAAAATGCCTGATGCGACGCTGCGCGTCTTATACTCCCACATATGCCAGAT
TCAGCAACGGATACGGCTTCCCCAACTTGCCCACTTCCATACGTGTCCTCCTTACCAGAAATTTATCCTT
AAGATCCCGAATCGTTTAAACTCGACTCTGGCTCTATCGAATCTCCGTCGTTTCGAGCTTACGCGAACAG
CCGTGGCGCTCATTTGCTCGTCGGGCATCGAATCTCGTCAGCTATCGTCAGCTTACCTTTTTGGCAGCGA
TCGCGGCTCCCGACATCTTGGACCATTAGCTCCACAGGTATCTTCTTCCCTCTAGTGGTCATAACAGCAG
CTTCAGCTACCTCTCAATTCAAAAAACCCCTCAAGACCCGTTTAGAGGCCCCAAGGGGTTATGCTATCAA
TCGTTGCGTTACACACACAAAAAACCAACACACATCCATCTTCGATGGATAGCGATTTTATTATCTAACT
GCTGATCGAGTGTAGCCAGATCTAGTAATCAATTACGGGGTCATTAGTTCATAGCCCATATATGGAGTTC
CGCGTTACATAACTTACGGTAAATGGCCCGCCTGGCTGACCGCCCAACGACCCCCGCCCATTGACGTCAA
TAATGACGTATGTTCCCATAGTAACGCCAATAGGGACTTTCCATTGACGTCAATGGGTGGAGTATTTACG
GTAAACTGCCCACTTGGCAGTACATCAAGTGTATCATATGCCAAGTACGCCCCCTATTGACGTCAATGAC
GGTAAATGGCCCGCCTGGCATTATGCCCAGTACATGACCTTATGGGACTTTCCTACTTGGCAGTACATCT
ACGTATTAGTCATCGCTATTACCATGCTGATGCGGTTTTGGCAGTACATCAATGGGCGTGGATAGCGGTT
TGACTCACGGGGATTTCCAAGTCTCCACCCCATTGACGTCAATGGGAGTTTGTTTTGGCACCAAAATCAA
CGGGACTTTCCAAAATGTCGTAACAACTCCGCCCCATTGACGCAAATGGGCGGTAGGCGTGTACGGTGGG
AGGTCTATATAAGCAGAGCTGGTTTAGTGAACCGTCAGATCAGATCTTTGTCGATCCTACCATCCACTCG
ACACACCCGCCAGCGGCCGC
